>Addgene plasmid #192435 | LLP722_pSP15 | addgene full sequence | sequence record 378125 | Addgene NGS Result
GTGCCGAATTCGGATCCGGAGCCAACACTCGAATCCCCACCCGTTGGACCAAACCCGGCTCATTAAGCGT
CGGTTCAGATTTATTTCCTTTATTTAAAAAAAAGGAAAGGGTAAAAAATAGAAAATTGGAAACAGTTAAA
GCCCAAAATTGTAATTTACCGAGAATTGTAAATTTACCTGAAAACCCTACGCTATAGTTTCGACTATAAA
TACCAAACTTAGGACCTCACTTCAGAATCCCCTCGTCGCTGCGTCTCTCTCCCGCAACCTTCGATTTTCG
TTTATTCGCATCCATCGGAGAGAGAAAACAATCAATAAGCGACCTACTGTATTTTTACAACAATTACCAA
CAACAACAAACAACAAACAACATTACAATTACTATTTACAATTACAATGACTTCAAAGGTGTATGATCCT
GAGCAGGTAAGTTTCTGCTTCTACCTTTGATATATATATAATAATTATCATTAATTAGTAGTAATATAAT
ATTTCAAATATTTTTTTCAAAATAAAAGAATGTAGTATATAGCAATTGCTTTTCTGTAGTTTATAAGTGT
GTATATTTTAATTTATAACTTTTCTAATATATGACCAAAATTTGTTGATGTGCAGAGAAAAAGAATGATA
ACTGGTCCACAATGGTGGGCAAGATGTAAACAGATGAACGTGCTTGATTCTTTCATTAATTACTACGATT
CAGAAAAGCACGCTGAGAATGCAGTTATCTTTCTTCACGGAAACGCTGCATCTTCATATTTGTGGAGACA
TGTTGTGCCTCACATTGAACCAGTGGCTAGGTGTATTATCCCAGATCTTATCGGAATGGGAAAGTCTGGT
AAATCTGGAAATGGTTCTTACAGACTTTTGGATCATTATAAGTACCTCACAGCTTGGTTCGAACTTCTCA
ACTTACCTAAGAAGATTATTTTCGTTGGACACGATTGGGGTGCTTGCTTGGCATTCCATTACTCATACGA
ACACCAAGATAAGATCAAAGCTATAGTTCATGCAGAGAGTGTTGTGGATGTGATAGAATCTTGGGATGAG
TGGCCAGATATTGAAGAGGATATTGCTTTGATCAAGTCTGAAGAGGGAGAAAAGATGGTTCTCGAAAATA
ACTTTTTCGTGGAAACTATGCTTCCTTCAAAGATTATGAGAAAATTGGAACCAGAAGAGTTTGCTGCATA
TCTCGAACCTTTCAAGGAAAAAGGAGAGGTTAGAAGGCCAACACTCAGTTGGCCTAGGGAAATACCATTA
GTTAAGGGAGGTAAACCTGATGTTGTGCAGATCGTGAGAAATTATAACGCTTACCTTAGGGCATCAGATG
ATTTGCCTAAGATGTTCATCGAGTCAGATCCAGGATTTTTCAGTAATGCTATAGTTGAAGGTGCAAAGAA
ATTTCCAAACACCGAGTTCGTTAAGGTGAAAGGATTGCATTTCTCACAAGAAGATGCTCCTGATGAGATG
GGAAAGTATATTAAGTCTTTTGTTGAAAGAGTGCTCAAAAACGAGCAGGGTTCTCGATCTGATGCTTCTG
AAGTAACGTCAACAAGCTCCCAGTCTGAGGTATGCACAGTGGAAACGCCAGGTTGTGTTGGTTCTTAAGC
TTCTCTAGCTAGAGTCGATCGACAAGCTCGAGTTTCTCCATAATAATGTGTGAGTAGTTCCCAGATAAGG
GAATTAGGGTTCCTATAGGGTTTCGCTCATGTGTTGAGCATATAAGAAACCCTTAGTATGTATTTGTATT
TGTAAAATACTTCTATCAATAAAATTTCTAATTCCTAAAACCAAAATCCAGTACTAAAATCCAGATCGCT
GCAAGAATTCAAGCTTGGAGGAATTCCAATCCCACAAAAATCTGAGCTTAACAGCACAGTTGCTCCTCTC
AGAGCAGAATCGGGTATTCAACACCCTCATATCAACTACTACGTTGTGTATAACGGTCCACATGCCGGTA
TATACGATGACTGGGGTTGTACAAAGGCGGCAACAAACGGCGTTCCCGGAGTTGCACACAAGAAATTTGC
CACTATTACAGAGGCAAGAGCAGCAGCTGACGCGTACACAACAAGTCAGCAAACAGACAGGTTGAACTTC
ATCCCCAAAGGAGAAGCTCAACTCAAGCCCAAGAGCTTTGCTAAGGCCCTAACAAGCCCACCAAAGCAAA
AAGCCCACTGGCTCACGCTAGGAACCAAAAGGCCCAGCAGTGATCCAGCCCCAAAAGAGATCTCCTTTGC
CCCGGAGATTACAATGGACGATTTCCTCTATCTTTACGATCTAGGAAGGAAGTTCGAAGGTGAAGGTGAC
GACACTATGTTCACCACTGATAATGAGAAGGTTAGCCTCTTCAATTTCAGAAAGAATGCTGACCCACAGA
TGGTTAGAGAGGCCTACGCAGCAAGTCTCATCAAGACGATCTACCCGAGTAACAATCTCCAGGAGATCAA
ATACCTTCCCAAGAAGGTTAAAGATGCAGTCAAAAGATTCAGGACTAATTGCATCAAGAACACAGAGAAA
GACATATTTCTCAAGATCAGAAGTACTATTCCAGTATGGACGATTCAAGGCTTGCTTCATAAACCAAGGC
AAGTAATAGAGATTGGAGTCTCTAAAAAGGTAGTTCCTACTGAATCTAAGGCCATGCATGGAGTCTAAGA
TTCAAATCGAGGATCTAACAGAACTCGCCGTCAAGACTGGCGAACAGTTCATACAGAGTCTTTTACGACT
CAATGACAAGAAGAAAATCTTCGTCAACATGGTGGAGCACGACACTCTGGTCTACTCCAAAAATGTCAAA
GATACAGTCTCAGAAGATCAAAGGGCTATTGAGACTTTTCAACAAAGGATAATTTCGGGAAACCTCCTCG
GATTCCATTGCCCAGCTATCTGTCACTTCATCGAAAGGACAGTAGAAAAGGAAGGTGGCTCCTACAAATG
CCATCATTGCGATAAAGGAAAGGCTATCATTCAAGATCTCTCTGCCGACAGTGGTCCCAAAGATGGACCC
CCACCCACGAGGAGCATCGTGGAAAAAGAAGAGGTTCCAACCACGTCTACAAAGCAAGTGGATTGATGTG
ACATCTCCACTGACGTAAGGGATGACGCACAATCCCACTATCCTTCGCAAGACCCTTCCTCTATATAAGG
AAGTTCATTTCATTTGGAGAGGACACGCTACTGTATTTTTACAACAATTACCAACAACAACAAACAACAA
ACAACATTACAATTACTATTTACAATTACAATGGAGGACGCCAAAAACATAAAGAAAGGCCCGGCGCCAT
TCTATCCGCTGGAAGATGGAACCGCTGGAGAGCAACTGCATAAGGTAAGTTTCTGCTTCTACCTTTGATA
TATATATAATAATTATCATTAATTAGTAGTAATATAATATTTCAAATATTTTTTTCAAAATAAAAGAATG
TAGTATATAGCAATTGCTTTTCTGTAGTTTATAAGTGTGTATATTTTAATTTATAACTTTTCTAATATAT
GACCAAAATTTGTTGATGTGCAGGCTATGAAGAGATACGCCCTGGTTCCTGGAACAATTGCTTTTACAGA
TGCACATATCGAGGTGGACATCACTTACGCTGAGTACTTCGAAATGTCCGTTCGGTTGGCAGAAGCTATG
AAACGATATGGGCTGAATACAAATCACAGAATCGTCGTATGCAGTGAAAACTCTCTTCAATTCTTTATGC
CGGTGTTGGGCGCGTTATTTATCGGAGTTGCAGTTGCGCCCGCGAACGACATTTATAATGAACGTGAATT
GCTCAACAGTATGGGCATTTCGCAGCCTACCGTGGTGTTCGTTTCCAAAAAGGGGTTGCAAAAAATTTTG
AACGTGCAAAAAAAGCTCCCAATCATCCAAAAAATTATTATCATGGATTCTAAAACGGATTACCAGGGAT
TTCAGTCGATGTACACGTTCGTCACATCTCATCTACCTCCCGGTTTTAATGAATACGATTTTGTGCCAGA
GTCCTTCGATAGGGACAAGACAATTGCACTGATCATGAACTCCTCTGGATCTACTGGTCTGCCTAAAGGT
GTCGCTCTGCCTCATAGAACTGCCTGCGTGAGATTCTCGCATGCCAGAGATCCTATTTTTGGCAATCAAA
TCATTCCGGATACTGCGATTTTAAGTGTTGTTCCATTCCATCACGGTTTTGGAATGTTTACTACACTCGG
ATATTTGATATGTGGATTTCGAGTCGTCTTAATGTATAGATTTGAAGAGGAGCTGTTTCTGAGGAGCCTT
CAGGATTACAAGATTCAAAGTGCGCTGCTGGTGCCAACCCTATTCTCCTTCTTCGCCAAAAGCACTCTGA
TTGACAAATACGATTTATCTAATTTACACGAAATTGCTTCTGGTGGCGCTCCCCTCTCTAAGGAAGTCGG
GGAAGCGGTTGCCAAGAGGTTCCATCTGCCAGGTATCAGGCAAGGATATGGGCTCACTGAGACTACATCA
GCTATTCTGATTACACCCGAGGGGGATGATAAACCGGGCGCGGTCGGTAAAGTTGTTCCATTTTTTGAAG
CGAAGGTTGTGGATCTGGATACCGGGAAAACGCTGGGCGTTAATCAAAGAGGCGAACTGTGTGTGAGAGG
TCCTATGATTATGTCCGGTTATGTAAACAATCCGGAAGCGACCAACGCCTTGATTGACAAGGATGGATGG
CTACATTCTGGAGACATAGCTTACTGGGACGAGGACGAACACTTCTTCATCGTTGACCGCCTGAAGTCTC
TGATTAAGTACAAAGGCTATCAGGTGGCTCCCGCTGAATTGGAATCCATCTTGCTCCAACACCCCAACAT
CTTCGACGCAGGTGTCGCAGGTCTACCCGACGATGACGCCGGTGAACTTCCCGCCGCCGTTGTTGTTTTG
GAGCACGGAAAGACGATGACGGAAAAAGAGATCGTGGATTACGTCGCCAGTCAAGTAACAACCGCGAAAA
AGTTGCGCGGAGGAGTTGTGTTTGTGGACGAAGTACCGAAAGGTCTTACCGGAAAACTCGACGCAAGAAA
AATCAGAGAGATCCTCATAAAGGCCAAGAAGGGCGGAAAGATCGCCGTGTGAGCTTCTCTAGCTAGAGTC
GATCGACAAGCTCGAGTTTCTCCATAATAATGTGTGAGTAGTTCCCAGATAAGGGAATTAGGGTTCCTAT
AGGGTTTCGCTCATGTGTTGAGCATATAAGAAACCCTTAGTATGTATTTGTATTTGTAAAATACTTCTAT
CAATAAAATTTCTAATTCCTAAAACCAAAATCCAGTACTAAAATCCAGATCGCTACTAGAATTCGAGCTC
GGAGGAGGTCATTCATATGCTTGAGAAGAGAGTCGGGATAGTCCAAAATAAAACAAAGGTAAGATTACCT
GGTCAAAAGTGAAAACATCAGTTAAAAGGTGGTATAAAGTAAAATATCGGTAATAAAAGGTGGCCCAAAG
TGAAATTTACTCTTTTCTACTATTATAAAAATTGAGGATGTTTTTGTCGGTACTTTGATACGTCATTTTT
GTATGAATTGGTTTTTAAGTTTATTCGCTTTTGGAAATGCATATCTGTATTTGAGTCGGGTTTTAAGTTC
GTTTGCTTTTGTAAATACAGAGGGATTTGTATAAGAAATATCTTTAAAAAAACCCATATGCTAATTTGAC
ATAATTTTTGAGAAAAATATATATTCAGGCGAATTCTCACAATGAACAATAATAAGATTAAAATAGCTTT
CCCCCGTTGCAGCGCATGGGTATTTTTTCTAGTAAAAATAAAAGATAAACTTAGACTCAAAACATTTACA
AAAACAACCCCTAAAGTTCCTAAAGCCCAAAGTGCTATCCACGATCCATAGCAAGCCCAGCCCAACCCAA
CCCAACCCAACCCACCCCAGTCCAGCCAACTGGACAATAGTCTCCACACCCCCCCACTATCACCGTGAGT
TGTCCGCACGCACCGCACGTCTCGCAGCCAAAAAAAAAAAAAGAAAGAAAAAAAAGAAAAAGAAAAAACA
GCAGGTGGGTCCGGGTCGTGGGGGCCGGAAACGCGAGGAGGATCGCGAGCCAGCGACGAGGCCGGCCCTC
CCTCCGCTTCCAAAGAAACGCCCCCCATCGCCACTATATACATACCCCCCCCTCTCCTCCCATCCCCCCA
ACCCTTACTGTATTTTTACAACAATTACCAACAACAACAAACAACAAACAACATTACAATTACTATTTAC
AATTACAATGAAAAAGCCTGAACTCACCGCGACGTCTGTCGAGAAGTTTCTGATCGAAAAGTTCGACAGC
GTCTCCGACCTGATGCAGCTCTCGGAGGGCGAAGAATCTCGTGCTTTCAGCTTCGATGTAGGAGGGCGTG
GATATGTCCTGCGGGTAAATAGCTGCGCCGATGGTTTCTACAAAGATCGTTATGTTTATCGGCACTTTGC
ATCGGCCGCGCTCCCGATTCCGGAAGTGCTTGACATTGGGGAGTTTAGCGAGAGCCTGACCTATTGCATC
TCCCGCCGTTCACAGGGTGTCACGTTGCAAGACCTGCCTGAAACCGAACTGCCCGCTGTTCTACAACCGG
TCGCGGAGGCTATGGATGCGATCGCTGCGGCCGATCTTAGCCAGACGAGCGGGTTCGGCCCATTCGGACC
GCAAGGAATCGGTCAATACACTACATGGCGTGATTTCATATGCGCGATTGCTGATCCCCATGTGTATCAC
TGGCAAACTGTGATGGACGACACCGTCAGTGCGTCCGTCGCGCAGGCTCTCGATGAGCTGATGCTTTGGG
CCGAGGACTGCCCCGAAGTCCGGCACCTCGTGCACGCGGATTTCGGCTCCAACAATGTCCTGACGGACAA
TGGCCGCATAACAGCGGTCATTGACTGGAGCGAGGCGATGTTCGGGGATTCCCAATACGAGGTCGCCAAC
ATCTTCTTCTGGAGGCCGTGGTTGGCTTGTATGGAGCAGCAGACGCGCTACTTCGAGCGGAGGCATCCGG
AGCTTGCAGGATCGCCACGACTCCGGGCGTATATGCTCCGCATTGGTCTTGACCAACTCTATCAGAGCTT
GGTTGACGGCAATTTCGATGATGCAGCTTGGGCGCAGGGTCGATGCGACGCAATCGTCCGATCCGGAGCC
GGGACTGTCGGGCGTACACAAATCGCCCGCAGAAGCGCGGCCGTCTGGACCGATGGCTGTGTAGAAGTAC
TCGCCGATAGTGGAAACCGACGCCCCAGCACTCGTCCGAGGGCAAAGAAATGAGCTTGTTTGAGTATTAT
GGCATTGGAAAAGCTGTTTTCTTCTATCATTTGTTCTGCTTGTAATTTACTGTGTTCTTTCAGTTTTTGT
TTTCGGACATCAAAATGCAAATGGATGGATAAGAGTTAATAAATGATATGGTCCTTTTGTTCATTCTCAA
ATTATTATTATCTGTTGTTTTTACTTTAATGGGTTGAATTTAAGTAAGAAAGGAACTAACAGTGTGATAT
TAAGGTGCAATGTTAGACATATAAAACAGTCTTTCACCTCTCTTTGGTTATGTCTTGAATTGGTTTGTTT
CTTCACTTATCTGTGTAATCAAGTTTACTATGAGTCTATGATCAAGTAATTATGCAATCAAGTTAAGTAC
AGTATAGGCTTTTTGTGTCGACATTTATTCACTTTCCTTTCTGCAATTTTCAAATCATGTTTGTAGTTTT
TATTGGACTTGATGAATCTCTCTTACCACCAAAATAGAACATTTTTTCTTGATATACCAGAATCTCAATA
TTTGTCTGATAATTATTCTAGCTGAGCGCTTTACTGAGACCGCAGCTGGCACGACAGGTTTCCCGACTGG
AAAGCGGGCAGTGAGCGCAACGCAATTAATGTGAGTTAGCTCACTCATTAGGCACCCCAGGCTTTACACT
TTATGCTTCCGGCTCGTATGTTGTGTGGAATTGTGAGCGGATAACAATTTCACACAGGAAACAGCTATGA
CCATGATTACGCCAAGCTTGCATGCCTGCAGGTCGACTCTAGAGGATCCCCGGGTACCGAGCTCGAATTC
ACTGGCCGTCGTTTTACAACGTCGTGACTGGGAAAACCCTGGCGTTACCCAACTTAATCGCCTTGCAGCA
CATCCCCCTTTCGCCAGCTGGCGTAATAGCGAAGAGGCCCGCACCGATCGCCCTTCCCAACAGTTGCGCA
GCCTGAATGGCGAATGGCGCCTGATGCGGTATTTTCTCCTTACGCATCTGTGCGGTATTTCACACCGCAT
ATGGTGCACTCTCAGTACAATCTGCTCTGATGCCGCATAGTTAAGCCAGCCCCGACACCCGCCAACACCC
GCTGACGCGCCCTGACGGGCTTGTCTGCTCCCGGCATCCGCTTACAGACAAGCTGTGACGGTCTCAGGGA
CACGAAGTGATCCGTTTAAACTATCAGTGTTTGACAGGATATATTGGCGGGTAAACCTAAGAGAAAAGAG
CGTTTATTAGAATAATCGGATATTTAAAAGGGCGTGAAAAGGTTTATCCGTTCGTCCATTTGTATGTGCC
AGCCGCCTTTGCGACGCTCACCGGGCTGGTTGCCCTCGCCGCTGGGCTGGCGGCCGTCTATGGCCCTGCA
AACGCGCCAGAAACGCCGTCGAAGCCGTGTGCGAGACACCGCGGCCGCCGGCGTTGTGGATACCTCGCGG
AAAACTTGGCCCTCACTGACAGATGAGGGGCGGACGTTGACACTTGAGGGGCCGACTCACCCGGCGCGGC
GTTGACAGATGAGGGGCAGGCTCGATTTCGGCCGGCGACGTGGAGCTGGCCAGCCTCGCAAATCGGCGAA
AACGCCTGATTTTACGCGAGTTTCCCACAGATGATGTGGACAAGCCTGGGGATAAGTGCCCTGCGGTATT
GACACTTGAGGGGCGCGACTACTGACAGATGAGGGGCGCGATCCTTGACACTTGAGGGGCAGAGTGCTGA
CAGATGAGGGGCGCACCTATTGACATTTGAGGGGCTGTCCACAGGCAGAAAATCCAGCATTTGCAAGGGT
TTCCGCCCGTTTTTCGGCCACCGCTAACCTGTCTTTTAACCTGCTTTTAAACCAATATTTATAAACCTTG
TTTTTAACCAGGGCTGCGCCCTGTGCGCGTGACCGCGCACGCCGAAGGGGGGTGCCCCCCCTTCTCGAAC
CCTCCCGGCCCGCTAACGCGGGCCTCCCATCCCCCCAGGGGCTGCGCCCCTCGGCCGCGAACGGCCTCAC
CCCAAAAATGGCAGCGCTGGCCAATTCCCGAGTGCGCGGAACCCCTATTTGTTTATTTTTCTAAATACAT
TCAAATATGTATCCGCTCATGAGACAATAACCCTGATAAATGCTTCAATAATATTGAAAAAGGAAGAGTA
TGGCTAAAATGAGAATATCACCGGAATTGAAAAAACTGATCGAAAAATACCGCTGCGTAAAAGATACGGA
AGGAATGTCTCCTGCTAAGGTATATAAGCTGGTGGGAGAAAATGAAAACCTATATTTAAAAATGACGGAC
AGCCGGTATAAAGGGACCACCTATGATGTGGAACGGGAAAAGGACATGATGCTATGGCTGGAAGGAAAGC
TGCCTGTTCCAAAGGTCCTGCACTTTGAACGGCATGATGGCTGGAGCAATCTGCTCATGAGTGAGGCCGA
TGGCGTCCTTTGCTCGGAAGAGTATGAAGATGAACAAAGCCCTGAAAAGATTATCGAGCTGTATGCGGAG
TGCATCAGGCTCTTTCACTCCATCGACATATCGGATTGTCCCTATACGAATAGCTTAGACAGCCGCTTAG
CCGAATTGGATTACTTACTGAATAACGATCTGGCCGATGTGGATTGCGAAAACTGGGAAGAGGACACTCC
ATTTAAAGATCCGCGCGAGCTGTATGATTTTTTAAAGACGGAAAAGCCCGAAGAGGAACTTGTCTTTTCC
CACGGCGACCTGGGAGACAGCAACATCTTTGTGAAAGATGGCAAAGTAAGTGGCTTTATTGATCTTGGGA
GAAGCGGCAGGGCGGACAAGTGGTATGACATTGCCTTCTGCGTCCGGTCGCTCAGGGAGGATATCGGGGA
AGAACAGTATGTCGAGCTATTTTTTGACTTACTGGGGATCAAGCCTGATTGGGAGAAAATAAAATATTAT
ATTTTACTGGATGAATTGTTTTAGCTGTCAGACCAAGTTTACTCATATATACTTTAGATTGATTTAAAAC
TTCATTTTTAATTTAAAAGGATCTAGGTGAAGATCCTTTTTGATAATCTCATGACCAAAATCCCTTAACG
TGAGTTTTCGTTCCACTGAGCGTCAGACCCCGTAGAAAAGATCAAAGGATCTTCTTGAGATCCTTTTTTT
CTGCGCGTAATCTGCTGCTTGCAAACAAAAAAACCACCGCTACCAGCGGTGGTTTGTTTGCCGGATCAAG
AGCTACCAACTCTTTTTCCGAAGGTAACTGGCTTCAGCAGAGCGCAGATACCAAATACTGTTCTTCTAGT
GTAGCCGTAGTTAGGCCACCACTTCAAGAACTCTGTAGCACCGCCTACATACCTCGCTCTGCTAATCCTG
TTACCAGTGGCTGCTGCCAGTGGCGATAAGTCGTGTCTTACCGGGTTGGACTCAAGACGATAGTTACCGG
ATAAGGCGCAGCGGTCGGGCTGAACGGGGGGTTCGTGCACACAGCCCAGCTTGGAGCGAACGACCTACAC
CGAACTGAGATACCTACAGCGTGAGCTATGAGAAAGCGCCACGCTTCCCGAAGGGAGAAAGGCGGACAGG
TATCCGGTAAGCGGCAGGGTCGGAACAGGAGAGCGCACGAGGGAGCTTCCAGGGGGAAACGCCTGGTATC
TTTATAGTCCTGTCGGGTTTCGCCACCTCTGACTTGAGCGTCGATTTTTGTGATGCTCGTCAGGGGGGCG
GAGCCTATGGAAAAACGCCAGCAACGCGGCCTTTTTACGGTTCCTGGCAGATCCTAGATGTGGCGCAACG
ATGCCGGCGACAAGCAGGAGCGCACCGACTTCTTCCGCATCAAGTGTTTTGGCTCTCAGGCCGAGGCCCA
CGGCAAGTATTTGGGCAAGGGGTCGCTGGTATTCGTGCAGGGCAAGATTCGGAATACCAAGTACGAGAAG
GACGGCCAGACGGTCTACGGGACCGACTTCATTGCCGATAAGGTGGATTATCTGGACACCAAGGCACCAG
GCGGGTCAAATCAGGAATAAGGGCACATTGCCCCGGCGTGAGTCGGGGCAATCCCGCAAGGAGGGTGAAT
GAATCGGACGTTTGACCGGAAGGCATACAGGCAAGAACTGATCGACGCGGGGTTTTCCGCCGAGGATGCC
GAAACCATCGCAAGCCGCACCGTCATGCGTGCGCCCCGCGAAACCTTCCAGTCCGTCGGCTCGATGGTCC
AGCAAGCTACGGCCAAGATCGAGCGCGACAGCGTGCAACTGGCTCCCCCTGCCCTGCCCGCGCCATCGGC
CGCCGTGGAGCGTTCGCGTCGTCTTGAACAGGAGGCGGCAGGTTTGGCGAAGTCGATGACCATCGACACG
CGAGGAACTATGACGACCAAGAAGCGAAAAACCGCCGGCGAGGACCTGGCAAAACAGGTCAGCGAGGCCA
AGCAGGCCGCGTTGCTGAAACACACGAAGCAGCAGATCAAGGAAATGCAGCTTTCCTTGTTCGATATTGC
GCCGTGGCCGGACACGATGCGAGCGATGCCAAACGACACGGCCCGCTCTGCCCTGTTCACCACGCGCAAC
AAGAAAATCCCGCGCGAGGCGCTGCAAAACAAGGTCATTTTCCACGTCAACAAGGACGTGAAGATCACCT
ACACCGGCGTCGAGCTGCGGGCCGACGATGACGAACTGGTGTGGCAGCAGGTGTTGGAGTACGCGAAGCG
CACCCCTATCGGCGAGCCGATCACCTTCACGTTCTACGAGCTTTGCCAGGACCTGGGCTGGTCGATCAAT
GGCCGGTATTACACGAAGGCCGAGGAATGCCTGTCGCGCCTACAGGCGACGGCGATGGGCTTCACGTCCG
ACCGCGTTGGGCACCTGGAATCGGTGTCGCTGCTGCACCGCTTCCGCGTCCTGGACCGTGGCAAGAAAAC
GTCCCGTTGCCAGGTCCTGATCGACGAGGAAATCGTCGTGCTGTTTGCTGGCGACCACTACACGAAATTC
ATATGGGAGAAGTACCGCAAGCTGTCGCCGACGGCCCGACGGATGTTCGACTATTTCAGCTCGCACCGGG
AGCCGTACCCGCTCAAGCTGGAAACCTTCCGCCTCATGTGCGGATCGGATTCCACCCGCGTGAAGAAGTG
GCGCGAGCAGGTCGGCGAAGCCTGCGAAGAGTTGCGAGGCAGCGGCCTGGTGGAACACGCCTGGGTCAAT
GATGACCTGGTGCATTGCAAACGCTAGGGCCTTGTGGGGTCAGTTCCGGCTGGGGGTTCAGCAGCCCCTG
CTCGGATCTGTTGGACCGGACAGTAGTCATGGTTGATGGGCTGCCTGTATCGAGTGGTGATTTTGTGCCG
AGCTGCCGGTCGGGGAGCTGTTGGCTGGCTGGTGGCAGGATATATTGTGGTGTAAACAAATTGACGCTTA
GACAACTTAATAACACATTGCGGACGTTTTTAATGTACTGGGGTTGAACACTCT
Features (pLannotate 1.2.2; 30 found; start..end, strand, type, name):
    340..395     +  misc_feature   TMV Ω: translational enhancer from the tobacco mosaic virus 5'-leader sequence (Gallie et al., 1988)
    427..615     +  intron         IV2 intron: modified second intron of the potato ST-LS1 gene (Vancanneyt et al., 1990)
    613..1518    +  CDS            LUCI_RENRE: Experimental evidence at protein level: Swiss-Prot protein existence level 1. Upon binding the substrate, the enzyme catalyzes an oxygenation, producing a very short-lived hydroperoxide that cyclizes into a dioxetanone structure, which collapses, releasing a CO(2) molecule. The spontaneous breakdown of the dioxetanone releases the energy (about 50 kcal/mole) that is necessary to generate the excited state of the coelenteramide product, which is the singlet form of the monoanion. In vivo the product undergoes the process of nonradiative energy transfer to an accessory protein, a green fluoresce
   1525..1599    +  CDS            DREB2A (fragment): DRE2A_ARATH - Also known as ERF045. Experimental evidence at protein level: Swiss-Prot protein existence level 1. Transcriptional activator that binds specifically to the DNA sequence 5'-[AG]CCGAC-3'. Binding to the C-repeat/DRE element mediates high salinity- and dehydration-inducible transcription. From Arabidopsis thaliana (Mouse-ear cress).
   1643..1817    +  polyA_signal   CaMV poly(A) signal: cauliflower mosaic virus polyadenylation signal
   1840..2646    +  CDS            IBMP_CAMVB (fragment): Experimental evidence at protein level: Swiss-Prot protein existence level 1. Enhances the ribosomal termination-reinitiation event leading to the translation of major open reading frames on the polycistronic viral RNAs. From Cauliflower mosaic virus (strain Bari 1) (CaMV).
   2830..3175    +  promoter       CaMV 35S promoter: strong constitutive promoter from cauliflower mosaic virus
   3127..3173    +  promoter       minimal CaMV 35S promoter: minimal 35S promoter from cauliflower mosaic virus
   3194..3249    +  misc_feature   TMV Ω: translational enhancer from the tobacco mosaic virus 5'-leader sequence (Gallie et al., 1988)
   3251..3335    +  CDS            luciferase (fragment): firefly luciferase; luc+; enhanced luc+ version of the luciferase gene
   3335..3523    +  intron         IV2 intron: modified second intron of the potato ST-LS1 gene (Vancanneyt et al., 1990)
   3522..5090    +  CDS            luciferase (fragment): firefly luciferase; luc+; enhanced luc+ version of the luciferase gene
   5127..5301    +  polyA_signal   CaMV poly(A) signal: cauliflower mosaic virus polyadenylation signal
   5325..6165    +  promoter       Act1 promoter: rice actin promoter
   6181..6236    +  misc_feature   TMV Ω: translational enhancer from the tobacco mosaic virus 5'-leader sequence (Gallie et al., 1988)
   6238..7257    +  CDS            HygR: hygromycin B phosphotransferase confers resistance to hygromycin
   7812..7854    +  CDS            lacI (fragment): lac repressor; lacI; The lac repressor binds to the lac operator to inhibit transcription in E. coli. This inhibition can be relieved by adding lactose or isopropyl-β-D-thiogalactopyranoside (IPTG).
   7867..7888    +  protein_bind   CAP binding site: CAP binding activates transcription in the presence of cAMP. E. coli catabolite activator protein
   7903..7933    +  promoter       lac promoter: promoter for the E. coli lac operon
   7937..7959    +  protein_bind   lac operator (fragment): The lac repressor binds to the lac operator to inhibit transcription in E. coli. This inhibition can be relieved by adding lactose or isopropyl-β-D-thiogalactopyranoside (IPTG). lac repressor encoded by lacI
   7994..8050    -  misc_feature   MCS: pUC18/19 multiple cloning site
   8047..8204    +  CDS            lacZα (fragment): LacZα fragment of β-galactosidase; lacZ fragment
   8210..8309    -  misc_feature   bom (fragment): basis of mobility region from pBR322
   8432..8456    +  misc_feature   RB T-DNA repeat: right border repeat from nopaline C58 T-DNA
   8553..9184    +  rep_origin     oriV: incP origin of replication
   9275..9379    +  promoter       AmpR promoter: bla
   9380..10174   +  CDS            KanR: aminoglycoside phosphotransferase; aphA-3; confers resistance to kanamycin
  10345..10933   +  rep_origin     ori: high-copy-number ColE1/pMB1/pBR322/pUC origin of replication
  11269..12414   +  CDS            trfA: TRFA_ECOLX - Experimental evidence at protein level: Swiss-Prot protein existence level 1. Also involved in plasmid copy number control, promoting intermolecular coupling of protein bound iterons at oriV, which inhibits replication initiation. From Escherichia coli.
  12563..12587   +  misc_feature   LB T-DNA repeat: left border repeat from nopaline C58 T-DNA
