[The description below was written by a language model from this plasmid's Addgene catalogue record and pLannotate feature annotations shown in this document.]
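Description:
LLP722_pSP15 is a plant binary T-DNA vector built on the pAGM4673 backbone, a Golden Gate/MoClo-style multigene acceptor, and is catalogued for plant expression and synthetic biology. The backbone carries a broad-host-range incP oriV together with the trfA replication initiator, which allows maintenance in Agrobacterium, plus a high-copy ColE1/pUC-type origin for E. coli. Bacterial selection is by kanamycin (aphA-3 driven by the bla promoter). Nopaline-type left and right border repeats flank the region intended for transfer into plant cells. A lac promoter/lacZα remnant with a pUC polylinker lies just inside the right border.

The payload is a dual-luciferase reporter for measuring the relative strength of the TCTP1 promoter. The test unit has a TMV Ω translational enhancer followed by a Renilla reniformis luciferase coding sequence interrupted by the potato ST-LS1 IV2 intron, which prevents functional expression in bacteria. At its C terminus is the recorded PEST destabilising tag, which the annotation software matches to a DREB2A fragment, and the unit ends in a CaMV poly(A) signal. The TCTP1 promoter is not annotated in the feature table but presumably occupies the unannotated region upstream of Ω. The normalising unit, described by the depositor as long35S::Fluc, uses an extended CaMV 35S promoter (the upstream CaMV ORF fragment is probably part of it), Ω, an intron-containing firefly luc+ gene and a CaMV terminator. A third unit, in which a promoter annotated as rice Act1 and an Ω leader drive hygromycin phosphotransferase, provides selection of transformed plants. The Renilla-to-firefly ratio gives a promoter activity readout that is internally controlled for delivery and copy number.
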