Addgene plasmid #192435: LLP722_pSP15
Purpose: To test the relative expression strength of the TCTP1 promoter
Depositing lab: Ryan Lister. Depositing organization: University of Western Australia. Publication: Synthetic memory circuits for stable cell reprogramming in plants. Lloyd JPB, Ly F, Gong P, Pflueger J, Swain T, Pflueger C, Fourie E, Khan MA, Kidd BN, Lister R. Nat Biotechnol. 2022 Jul 4. pii: 10.1038/s41587-022-01383-2. doi: 10.1038/s41587-022-01383-2. PubMed 35788565.
Backbone
  Vector backbone: pAGM4673
  Backbone manufacturer: Sylvestre Marillonnet
  Vector type: Plant Expression, Synthetic Biology
Growth in bacteria
  Bacterial resistance: Kanamycin, 50 μg/mL
  Growth temperature: 30°C
  Growth strain: DH5alpha
  Copy number: Unknown
Gene/Insert
  Gene/Insert name: TCTP1::Rluc
  Species: Renilla reniformis
  Tag / fusion protein: PEST (C terminal on insert)
  Cloning method: Restriction Enzyme; 5′ cloning site unknown (unknown if destroyed)
Terms and licenses: Academic/Nonprofit Terms; Industry Terms: Not Available to Industry
Depositor comments: Other genes: long35S::Fluc
How to cite: LLP722_pSP15 was a gift from Ryan Lister (Addgene plasmid # 192435 ; http://n2t.net/addgene:192435 ; RRID:Addgene_192435)
